>Addgene plasmid #166429 | pBS L30 mRuby3-Rab10 | addgene full sequence | sequence record 333540 | Addgene NGS Result
TCTCGCGCGTTTCGGTGATGACGGTGAAAACCTCTGACACATGCAGCTCCCGGAGACGGTCACAGCTTGT
CTGTAAGCGGATGCCGGGAGCAGACAAGCCCGTCAGGGCGCGTCAGCGGGTGTTGGCGGGTGTCGGGGCT
GGCTTAACTATGCGGCATCAGAGCAGATTGTACTGAGAGTGCACCATATGCGGTGTGAAATACCGCACAG
ATGCGTAAGGAGAAAATACCGCATCAGG
[124 nt withheld, positions 239-362]
C
[91 nt withheld, positions 364-454]
A
[49 nt withheld, positions 456-504]
CCTTTGACGTTGGAGTCCACGTTCTTT
[37 nt withheld, positions 532-568]
ACCCTATCTCGGTCTATTCTTTTGATTTATAAGGGATTTTGCCGATTTCGGCCTATTGGTTAAAAAATGA
GCTGATTTAACAAAAATTTAACGCGAATTTTAACAAAATATTAACGCTTACAATTTCCATTCGCCATTCA
GGCTGCGCAACTGTTGGGAAGGGCGATCGGTGCGGGCCTCTTCGCTATTACGCCAGCTGGCGAAAGGGGG
ATGTGCTGCAAGGCGATTAAGTTGGGTAACGCCAGGGTTTTCCCAGTCACGACGTTGTAAAACGACGGCC
AGTGAATTGTAATACGACTCACTATAGGGCGAATTCGAGCTCGGTACCCGGGGATCGCAGAACAAACGCC
CAGAACCGAAGGCCGGAGCCCAGACGCCGCAGCAGCCCAGCCTGCGTTGTAACCCGGTCCCCATAGCAAC
CAACTACCGCAGACTACTCTCGCAAGCGCTGTTCTGCTTGTGACCCGGACCGGCTTCTCTTCCGCTTCCG
GTCCCACAATCCTCTGTCGGCCTAGAAGAGCTTTGCATTGTGGGAGCTCCTTCCTTTCTCGCTCCCCGGC
CATCTTGGCGGCTGGTGTTGGTGAGTGAGCTCTGCGGGGTAAACGATTAGGCGGCTCGGGGAGCTCCGCT
AGCTGGTGTTTGACGCTCTGGATTATAATCCTCTCTTCTGTCCTCTGTGTATGCTAGGTTGGGGGTTGTC
CCGCACCTACTAGAGGATCCGCCACCATGGTGTCTAAGGGCGAAGAGCTGATCAAGGAAAATATGCGTAT
GAAGGTGGTCATGGAAGGTTCGGTCAACGGCCACCAATTCAAATGCACAGGTGAAGGAGAAGGCAGACCG
TACGAGGGAGTGCAAACCATGAGGATCAAAGTCATCGAGGGAGGACCCCTGCCATTTGCCTTTGACATTC
TTGCCACGTCGTTCATGTATGGCAGCCGTACCTTTATCAAGTACCCGGCCGACATCCCTGATTTCTTTAA
ACAGTCCTTTCCTGAGGGTTTTACTTGGGAAAGAGTTACGAGATACGAAGATGGTGGAGTCGTCACCGTC
ACGCAGGACACCAGCCTTGAGGATGGCGAGCTCGTCTACAACGTCAAGGTCAGAGGGGTAAACTTTCCCT
CCAATGGTCCCGTGATGCAGAAGAAGACCAAGGGTTGGGAGCCTAATACAGAGATGATGTATCCAGCAGA
TGGTGGTCTGAGAGGATACACTGACATCGCACTGAAAGTTGATGGTGGTGGCCATCTGCACTGCAACTTC
GTGACAACTTACAGGTCAAAAAAGACCGTCGGGAACATCAAGATGCCCGGTGTCCATGCCGTTGATCACC
GCCTGGAAAGGATCGAGGAGAGTGACAATGAAACCTACGTAGTGCAAAGAGAAGTGGCAGTTGCCAAATA
CAGCAACCTTGGTGGTGGCATGGACGAGCTGTACAAGGGTGGTTCCGGTGGATCTGGAGGTTCTGATATC
ACAAGTTTGTACAAAAAAGCAGGCACCATGGCGAAGAAGACGTACGACCTGCTTTTCAAGCTGCTCCTGA
TCGGGGATTCCGGAGTGGGGAAGACCTGCGTCCTTTTTCGTTTTTCGGATGATGCCTTCAATACTACCTT
TATTTCCACCATAGGAATAGACTTCAAGATCAAAACAGTTGAATTACAAGGAAAGAAGATCAAGCTACAG
ATATGGGATACAGCAGGCCAGGAGCGATTTCACACCATCACAACCTCCTACTACAGAGGCGCAATGGGTA
TCATGCTAGTATATGACATCACCAATGGTAAAAGTTTTGAAAACATCAGCAAATGGCTTAGAAACATAGA
TGAGCATGCCAATGAAGATGTGGAAAGAATGTTACTAGGAAACAAGTGTGATATGGACGACAAAAGAGTT
GTACCTAAAGGAAAAGGAGAACAGATTGCAAGGGAGCATGGTATTAGGTTTTTTGAGACTAGTGCAAAAG
CAAATATAAACATCGAAAAGGCGTTCCTCACGTTAGCTGAAGATATCCTTCGAAAGACCCCTGTAAAAGA
GCCCAACAGTGAAAATGTAGATATCAGCAGTGGAGGAGGCGTGACAGGCTGGAAGAGCAAATGCTGCTAG
AACCCAGCTTTCTTGTACAAAGTGGTGATATCGTAGGTTGACCTGCAGGGGGAGATGGGGGAGGCTAACT
GAAACACGGAAGGAGACAATACCGGAAGGAACCCGCGCTATGACGGCAATAAAAAGACAGAATAAAACGC
ACGGGTGTTGGGTCGTTTGTTCATAAACGCGGGGTTCGGTCCCAGGGCTGGCACTCTGTCGATACCCCAC
CGAGACCCCATTGGGGCCAATACGCCCGCGTTTCTTCCTTTTCCCCACCCCACCCCCCAAGTTCGGGTGA
AGGCCCAGGGCTCGCAGCCAACGTCGGGGCGGCAAGCCCTGCCATAGCCACGGGCCCCGTGGGTTAGGGA
CGGGGTCCCCCATGCAAGCTTTTGTTCCCTTTAGTGAGGGTTAATTTCGAGCTTGGCGTAATCATGGTCA
TAGCTGTTTCCTGTGTGAAATTGTTATCCGCTCACAATTCCACACAACATACGAGCCGGAAGCATAAAGT
GTAAAGCCTGGGGTGCCTAATGAGTGAGCTAACTCACATTAATTGCGTTGCGCTCACTGCCCGCTTTCCA
GTCGGGAAACCTGTCGTGCCAGCTGCATTAATGAATCGGCCAACGCGCGGGGAGAGGCGGTTTGCGTATT
GGGCGCTCTTCCGCTTCCTCGCTCACTGACTCGCTGCGCTCGGTCGTTCGGCTGCGGCGAGCGGTATCAG
CTCACTCAAAGGCGGTAATACGGTTATCCACAGAATCAGGGGATAACGCAGGAAAGAACATGTGAGCAAA
AGGCCAGCAAAAGGCCAGGAACCGTAAAAAGGCCGCGTTGCTGGCGTTTTTCCATAGGCTCCGCCCCCCT
GACGAGCATCACAAAAATCGACGCTCAAGTCAGAGGTGGCGAAACCCGACAGGACTATAAAGATACCAGG
CGTTTCCCCCTGGAAGCTCCCTCGTGCGCTCTCCTGTTCCGACCCTGCCGCTTACCGGATACCTGTCCGC
CTTTCTCCCTTCGGGAAGCGTGGCGCTTTCTCATAGCTCACGCTGTAGGTATCTCAGTTCGGTGTAGGTC
GTTCGCTCCAAGCTGGGCTGTGTGCACGAACCCCCCGTTCAGCCCGACCGCTGCGCCTTATCCGGTAACT
ATCGTCTTGAGTCCAACCCGGTAAGACACGACTTATCGCCACTGGCAGCAGCCACTGGTAACAGGATTAG
CAGAGCGAGGTATGTAGGCGGTGCTACAGAGTTCTTGAAGTGGTGGCCTAACTACGGCTACACTAGAAGA
ACAGTATTTGGTATCTGCGCTCTGCTGAAGCCAGTTACCTTCGGAAAAAGAGTTGGTAGCTCTTGATCCG
GCAAACAAACCACCGCTGGTAGCGGTGGTTTTTTTGTTTGCAAGCAGCAGATTACGCGCAGAAAAAAAGG
ATCTCAAGAAGATCCTTTGATCTTTTCTACGGGGTCTGACGCTCAGTGGAACGAAAACTCACGTTAAGGG
ATTTTGGTCATGAGATTATCAAAAAGGATCTTCACCTAGATCCTTTTAAATTAAAAATGAAGTTTTAAAT
CAATCTAAAGTATATATGAGTAAACTTGGTCTGACAGTTACCAATGCTTAATCAGTGAGGCACCTATCTC
AGCGATCTGTCTATTTCGTTCATCCATAGTTGCCTGACTCCCCGTCGTGTAGATAACTACGATACGGGAG
GGCTTACCATCTGGCCCCAGTGCTGCAATGATACCGCGAGACCCACGCTCACCGGCTCCAGATTTATCAG
CAATAAACCAGCCAGCCGGAAGGGCCGAGCGCAGAAGTGGTCCTGCAACTTTATCCGCCTCCATCCAGTC
TATTAATTGTTGCCGGGAAGCTAGAGTAAGTAGTTCGCCAGTTAATAGTTTGCGCAACGTTGTTGCCATT
GCTACAGGCATCGTGGTGTCACGCTCGTCGTTTGGTATGGCTTCATTCAGCTCCGGTTCCCAACGATCAA
GGCGAGTTACATGATCCCCCATGTTGTGCAAAAAAGCGGTTAGCTCCTTCGGTCCTCCGATCGTTGTCAG
AAGTAAGTTGGCCGCAGTGTTATCACTCATGGTTATGGCAGCACTGCATAATTCTCTTACTGTCATGCCA
TCCGTAAGATGCTTTTCTGTGACTGGTGAGTACTCAACCAAGTCATTCTGAGAATAGTGTATGCGGCGAC
CGAGTTGCTCTTGCCCGGCGTCAATACGGGATAATACCGCGCCACATAGCAGAACTTTAAAAGTGCTCAT
CATTGGAAAACGTTCTTCGGGGCGAAAACTCTCAAGGATCTTACCGCTGTTGAGATCCAGTTCGATGTAA
CCCACTCGTGCACCCAACTGATCTTCAGCATCTTTTACTTTCACCAGCGTTTCTGGGTGAGCAAAAACAG
GAAGGCAAAATGCCGCAAAAAAGGGAATAAGGGCGACACGGAAATGTTGAATACTCATACTCTTCCTTTT
TCAATATTATTGAAGCATTTATCAGGGTTATTGTCTCATGAGCGGATACATATTTGAATGTATTTAGAAA
AATAAACAAATAGGGGTTCCGCGCACATTTCCCCGAAAAGTGCCACCTGACGTCTAAGAAACCATTATTA
TCATGACATTAACCTATAAAAATAGGCGTATCACGAGGCCCTTTCG
Features (pLannotate 1.2.2; 20 found; start..end, strand, type, name):
      2..37      +  CDS            rop (fragment): Rop protein, which maintains plasmids at low copy number; rop
    139..238     +  misc_feature   bom (fragment): basis of mobility region from pBR322
    239..667     +  rep_origin     f1 ori (sequence partly withheld): f1 bacteriophage origin of replication; arrow indicates direction of (+) strand synthesis
    698..855     -  CDS            lacZα (fragment): LacZα fragment of β-galactosidase; lacZ fragment
    858..876     +  promoter       T7 promoter: promoter for bacteriophage T7 RNA polymerase
    879..904     +  misc_feature   MCS (fragment): pUC18/19 multiple cloning site
   1295..2005    +  CDS            mRuby3: mRuby3 is a basic (constitutively fluorescent) red fluorescent protein published in 2016, derived from Entacmaea quadricolor. It has low acid sensitivity.
   2040..2060    +  protein_bind   attB1: mutant version of attB; core recombination site for the Gateway® BP reaction BP Clonase™
   2066..2665    +  CDS            RAB10: RAB10_HUMAN - Experimental evidence at protein level: Swiss-Prot protein existence level 1. (Microbial infection) Upon Legionella pneumophila infection promotes endoplasmic reticulum recruitment and bacterial replication. Plays a role in remodeling the Legionella-containing vacuole (LCV) into an endoplasmic reticulum-like vacuole. From Homo sapiens (Human).
   2670..2694    -  protein_bind   attB2: mutant version of attB; recombination site for the Gateway® BP reaction BP Clonase™
   2782..2830    +  polyA_signal   HSV TK poly(A) signal: herpes simplex virus thymidine kinase polyadenylation signal (Cole and Stacy, 1985)
   2921..2937    -  polyA_signal   bGH poly(A) signal (fragment): bovine growth hormone polyadenylation signal
   3046..3064    -  promoter       T3 promoter: promoter for bacteriophage T3 RNA polymerase
   3109..3125    -  protein_bind   lac operator: The lac repressor binds to the lac operator to inhibit transcription in E. coli. This inhibition can be relieved by adding lactose or isopropyl-β-D-thiogalactopyranoside (IPTG). lac repressor encoded by lacI
   3133..3163    -  promoter       lac promoter: promoter for the E. coli lac operon
   3178..3199    -  protein_bind   CAP binding site: CAP binding activates transcription in the presence of cAMP. E. coli catabolite activator protein
   3212..3304    -  CDS            lacI (fragment): lac repressor; lacI; The lac repressor binds to the lac operator to inhibit transcription in E. coli. This inhibition can be relieved by adding lactose or isopropyl-β-D-thiogalactopyranoside (IPTG).
   3487..4075    -  rep_origin     ori: high-copy-number ColE1/pMB1/pBR322/pUC origin of replication
   4246..5106    -  CDS            AmpR: β-lactamase; bla; confers resistance to ampicillin, carbenicillin, and related antibiotics
   5107..5211    -  promoter       AmpR promoter: bla
