[The description below was written by a language model from this plasmid's Addgene catalogue record and pLannotate feature annotations shown in this document.]
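Description:
pBS L30 mRuby3-Rab10 is a mammalian expression plasmid of about 5.3 kb built on a pBluescript-type (pBS) backbone that was adapted for expression in mammalian cells by adding the promoter of the mouse ribosomal protein L30 gene and a herpes simplex virus thymidine kinase polyadenylation signal. In E. coli it replicates from a ColE1/pUC-type origin and is selected with ampicillin through the β-lactamase gene and its native promoter. The backbone also retains typical phagemid remnants: an f1 origin, a disrupted lacZα region with lac promoter and operator, and flanking T7 and T3 promoters. No mammalian selection marker is annotated or recorded, so the plasmid appears suited to transient transfection.

The payload is human RAB10, a small GTPase of the Rab family involved in membrane trafficking, fused at its N terminus to the red fluorescent protein mRuby3 (excitation about 558 nm, emission about 592 nm). The Rab10 coding sequence was introduced by Gateway cloning and sits between attB1 and attB2 sites. The attB1 site therefore lies between mRuby3 and Rab10 and contributes to the linker, and the HSV TK poly(A) signal follows attB2. The L30 promoter is not picked up by the automated annotation, but the unannotated stretch between the multiple cloning site remnant and the mRuby3 start is where the catalogue entry implies it lies. The L30 promoter is described as weak, which keeps the fusion at low levels. This is generally useful for live-cell fluorescence imaging of Rab10-positive compartments, because it limits overexpression artefacts such as mislocalisation or perturbed trafficking.
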