Addgene plasmid #166429: pBS L30 mRuby3-Rab10
Purpose: Rab10 fused to mRuby3 fluorescent protein (ex558/em592) tag in N-ter under control of a weak L30 promoter.
Depositing lab: Raphael Gaudin. Depositing organization: CNRS, Delegation Occitanie Est.
Backbone
  Vector backbone: pBS
  Modifications to backbone: Modified for mammalian expression using the promoter of the mouse ribosomal protein L30 gene ("weak promoter") and a HSV TK polyA tail
  Vector type: Mammalian Expression
Growth in bacteria
  Bacterial resistance: Ampicillin, 100 μg/mL
  Growth temperature: 37°C
  Growth strain: DH5alpha
  Copy number: Unknown
Gene/Insert
  Gene/Insert name: Rab10
  Species: H. sapiens (human)
  GenBank ID: 10890 NC_000002.12
  Promoter: L30 weak promoter
  Tag / fusion protein: mRuby3 (N terminal on insert)
  Entrez Gene: RAB10
  Cloning method: Gateway Cloning
  Sequencing primers: 5′ M13pUC-fwd; 3′ T3
Terms and licenses: Academic/Nonprofit Terms; Industry Terms: Not Available to Industry
How to cite: pBS L30 mRuby3-Rab10 was a gift from Raphael Gaudin (Addgene plasmid # 166429 ; http://n2t.net/addgene:166429 ; RRID:Addgene_166429)
